>Addgene plasmid #81097 | GTU-ir | depositor full sequence | sequence record 154264 | GTU-tdiRFP
AAGGGCGACACGGAAATGTTGAATACTCATACTCTTCCTTTTTCAATATTATTGAAGCATTTATCAGGGT
TATTGTCTCATGAGCGGATACATATTTGAAGTATCGTTCGAATTAATTAAAATTAACCCTCACTAAAGGG
GCATGCAACAAAAGCTGGGTACGGTACCGGGCCCCCCCTCGAGGTCGACGGTATCGATAAGCTTCTCAAG
AACTGGCGGCCGCTCTAGAACTAGTGGATCCTCTAGAACTAATGGCAGAGGGAAGCGTTGCCCGTCAACC
CGACCTATTAACTTGCGATGATGAACCTATCCATATCCCCGGAGCAATTCAACCTCACGGTCTATTGTTA
GCCCTTGCTGCCGATATGACAATCGTTGCAGGTTCAGATAACCTACCGGAATTGACCGGGTTAGCCATTG
GAGCCTTGATCGGCCGTTCAGCCGCAGATGTGTTCGATTCAGAAACACATAATAGACTGACCATCGCCTT
GGCTGAACCAGGGGCCGCTGTTGGCGCTCCCATTACAGTTGGCTTCACGATGAGAAAGGATGCTGGTTTT
ATTGGATCATGGCATCGTCATGATCAACTTATTTTCTTGGAATTGGAACCTCCTCAAAGGGATGTTGCTG
AACCTCAGGCTTTCTTTCGTCGTACTAATAGCGCTATTCGTAGACTTCAGGCTGCTGAAACATTGGAGAG
CGCTTGCGCAGCAGCAGCTCAAGAAGTTAGAAAGATTACCGGTTTTGACAGAGTAATGATATATAGATTT
GCGTCCGATTTCTCTGGTGAAGTTATTGCGGAAGATAGATGTGCCGAGGTAGAGTCAAAGTTGGGGTTAC
ATTATCCTGCTTCAACGGTTCCAGCACAAGCAAGGCGTCTGTACACAATAAACCCCGTAAGAATAATTCC
AGACATCAACTACAGACCTGTCCCAGTAACTCCTGATCTGAACCCTGTGACTGGTAGACCTATAGATTTA
TCTTTTGCAATTTTGAGATCAGTGTCACCGGTTCACTTGGAGTTCATGAGAAATATTGGTATGCACGGAA
CCATGTCCATTTCTATACTGAGGGGCGAAAGGTTGTGGGGGCTGATTGTTTGCCATCATAGGACACCATA
TTATGTGGACTTAGACGGTAGGCAGGCGTGCGAGCTGGTCGCCCAAGTTTTGGCTTGGCAGATTGGTGTC
ATGGAAGAGAAGGAGGGCCACGGCACCGGCAGCACCGGCAGCGGCAGCAGCGGCAGAAGCGGCACCGCCA
GCAGCGAGGACAACAACATGGCCAGAATGCTAGAACTAATGGCCGAAGGTAGCGTTGCACGTCAACCCGA
TCTACTAACATGCGATGATGAACCTATACATATTCCTGGGGCTATTCAACCTCATGGTTTGTTATTGGCA
TTGGCAGCTGATATGACGATCGTTGCTGGAAGCGACAATTTGCCGGAGTTAACTGGACTAGCCATCGGTG
CTCTTATAGGTAGATCCGCTGCTGACGTTTTCGATTCAGAAACGCATAACAGGCTAACGATCGCTCTTGC
TGAGCCTGGTGCAGCCGTTGGAGCACCCATCACCGTTGGTTTTACTATGAGAAAGGATGCTGGTTTTATT
GGTTCCTGGCATAGACATGACCAATTAATATTCTTAGAATTGGAACCTCCCCAGAGGGATGTCGCGGAAC
CACAAGCATTTTTTAGAAGAACAAATTCAGCGATTAGAAGATTACAAGCAGCTGAAACACTTGAATCAGC
ATGTGCAGCAGCTGCACAGGAGGTAAGGAAGATTACGGGATTTGACAGAGTAATGATCTATAGATTTGCT
AGTGACTTCAGTGGCGAAGTTATAGCTGAAGATAGATGTGCGGAGGTTGAGAGTAAACTGGGTTTACATT
ATCCAGCTTCCACAGTTCCAGCGCAAGCAAGGAGATTATACACTATAAACCCAGTAAGGATCATCCCAGA
CATTAACTACAGACCGGTCCCAGTAACTCCTGATTTAAACCCAGTAACCGGTAGACCTATTGACTTGTCT
TTCGCAATTTTAAGGTCTGTGTCCCCAGTCCATTTGGAGTTTATGAGAAATATAGGGATGCATGGGACGA
TGTCAATTTCTATACTGCGTGGTGAGAGACTGTGGGGACTTATTGTTTGCCATCATAGAACTCCATATTA
TGTGGATCTGGACGGTAGACAGGCGTGTGAACTTGTGGCCCAGGTGTTAGCTTGGCAGATCGGAGTTATG
GAAGAGAAGGAGGGCCACGGCACCGGCAGCACCGGCAGCGGCAGCAGCGGCAGAAGCGGCACCGCCAGCA
GCGAGGACAACAACATGGCCAGAATGCTAGCATTTTAACTCGAGGGCGCGCCACTTCTAAATAAGCGAAT
TTCTTATGATTTATGATTTTTATTATTAAATAAGTTATAAAAAAAATAAGTGTATACAAATTTTAAAGTG
ACTCTTAGGTTTTAAAACGAAAATTCTTATTCTTGAGTAACTCTTTCCTGTAGGTCAGGTTGCTTTCTCA
GGTATAGTATGAGGTCGCTCTTATTGACCACACCTCTACCGGCAGATCCGCTAGGGATAACAGGGTAATA
TAGATCTGTTTAGCTTGCCTCGTCCCCGCCGGGTCACCCGGCGAGCGACATGGAGGCCCAGAATACCCTC
CTTGACAGTCTTGACGTGCGCAGCTCAGGGGCATGATGTGACTGTCGCCCGTACATTTAGCCCATACATC
CCCATGTATAATCATTTGCATCCATACATTTTGATGGCCGCACGGCGCGAAGCAAAAATTACGGCTCCTC
GCCTCAGACCTGCGAGCAGGGAAACGCTCCCCTCACAGACGCGTTGAATTGTCCCCACGCCGCGCCCCTG
TAGAGAAATATAAAAGGTTAGGATTTGCCACTGAGGTTCTTCTTTCATATACTTCCTTTTAAAATCTTGC
TAGGATACAGTTCTCACATCACATCCGAACATAAACAACCATGACAGTCAACACTAAGACCTATAGTGAG
AGAGCAGAAACTCATGCCTCACCAGTAGCACAGCGATTATTTCGATTAATGGAACTGAAGAAAACCAATT
TATGTGCATCAATTGACGTTGATACCACTAAGGAGTTCCTTGAATTAATTGATAAATTAGGTCCTTATGT
ATGCTTAATCAAGACTCATATTGATATAATCAATGATTTTTCCTATGAATCCACTATTGAACCATTATTA
GAACTTTCACGTAAACATCAATTTATGATTTTTGAAGATAGAAAATTTGCTGATATTGGTAATACCGTAA
AGAAACAATATATTGGTGGAGTTTATAAAATTAGTAGTTGGGCAGATATTACCAATGCTCATGGTGTCAC
TGGGAATGGAGTGGTTGAAGGATTAAAACAGGGAGCTAAAGAAACCACCACCAACCAAGAGCCAAGAGGG
TTATTGATGTTAGCTGAATTATCATCAGTGGGATCATTAGCATACGGAGAATATTCTCAAAAAACTGTTG
AAATTGCTAAATCCGATAAGGAATTTGTTATTGGATTTATTGCCCAACGTGATATGGGTGGCCAAGAAGA
AGGATTTGATTGGCTTATTATGACACCTGGAGTTGGATTAGATGATAAAGGTGATGGATTAGGACAACAA
TATAGAACTGTTGATGAAGTTGTTAGCACTGGAACTGATATTATCATTGTTGGTAGAGGATTGTTTGGTA
AAGGAAGAGATCCAGATATTGAAGGTAAAAGGTATAGAAATGCTGGTTGGAATGCTTATTTGAAAAAGAC
TGGCCAATTATAATCAGTACTGACAATAAAAAGATTCTTGTTTTCAAGAACTTGTCATTTGTATAGTTTT
TTTATATTGTAGTTGTTCTATTTTAATCAAATGTTAGCGTGATTTATATTTTTTTTCGCCTCGACATCAT
CTGCCCAGATGCGAAGTTAAGTGCGCAGAAAGTAATATCATGCGTCAATCGTATGTGAATGCTGGTCGCT
ATACTGCTGTCGATTCGATACTAACGCCGATAACTTCGTATAATGTATGCTATACGAAGTTATTAATACG
ACTCACTATACGAATTGGAGCTCCAATTCGGACGTCCCCTATAGTGAGTCGTATTATTAATTAATTCGAA
GGCCGCGTTGCTGGCGTTTTTCCATAGGCTCGGCCCCCCTGACGAGCATCACAAAAATCGACGCTCAAGT
CAGAGGTGGCGAAACCCGACAGGACTATAAAGATACCAGGCGTTTCCCCCTGGAAGCTCCCTCGTGCGCT
CTCCTGTTCCGACCCTGCCGCTTACCGGATACCTGTCCGCCTTTCTCCCTTCGGGAAGCGTGGCGCTTTC
TCATAGCTCACGCTGTAGGTATCTCAGTTCGGTGTAGGTCGTTCGCTCCAAGCTGGGCTGTGTGCACGAA
CCCCCCGTTCAGCCCGACCGCTGCGCCTTATCCGGTAACTATCGTCTTGAGTCCAACCCGGTAAGACACG
ACTTATCGCCACTGGCAGCAGCCACTGGTAACAGGATTAGCAGAGCGAGGTATGTAGGCGGTGCTACAGA
GTTCTTGAAGTGGTGGCCTAACTACGGCTACACTAGAAGAACAGTATTTGGTATCTGCGCTCTGCTGAAG
CCAGTTACCTTCGGAAAAAGAGTTGGTAGCTCTTGATCCGGCAAACAAACCACCGCTGGTAGCGGTGGTT
TTTTTGTTTGCAAGCAGCAGATTACGCGCAGAAAAAAAGGATCTCAAGAAGATCCTTTGATCTTTTCTAC
GGGGTCTGACGCTCAGTGGAACGAAAACTCACGTTAAGGGATTTTGGTCATGAGATTATCAAAAAGGATC
TTCACCTAGATCCTTTTAAATTAAAAATGAAGTTTTAAATCAATCTAAAGTATATATGAGTAAACTTGGT
CTGACAGTTACCAATGCTTAATCAGTGAGGCACCTATCTCAGCGATCTGTCTATTTCGTTCATCCATAGT
TGCCTGACTGCCCGTCGTGTAGATAACTACGATACGGGAGGGCTTACCATCTGGCCCCAGTGCTGCAATG
ATACCGCGAGACCCACGCTCACCGGCTCCAGATTTATCAGCAATAAACCAGCCAGCCGGAAGGGCCGAGC
GCAGAAGTGGTCCTGCAACTTTATCCGCCTCCATCCAGTCTATTAATTGTTGCCGGGAAGCTAGAGTAAG
TAGTTCGCCAGTTAATAGTTTGCGCAACGTTGTTGCCATTGCTACAGGCATCGTGGTGTCACGCTCGTCG
TTTGGTATGGCTTCATTCAGCTCCGGTTCCCAACGATCAAGGCGAGTTACATGATCCCCCATGTTGTGAA
AAAAAGCGGTTAGCTCCTTCGGTCCTCCGATCGTTGTCAGAAGTAAGTTGGCCGCAGTGTTATCACTCAT
GGTTATGGCAGCACTGCATAATTCTCTTACTGTCATGCCATCCGTAAGATGCTTTTCTGTGACTGGTGAG
TACTCAACCAAGTCATTCTGAGAATAGTGTATGCGGCGACCGAGTTGCTCTTGCCCGGCGTCAATACGGG
ATAATACCGCGCCACATAGCAGAACTTTAAAAGTGCTCATCATTGGAAAACGTTCTTCGGGGCGAAAACT
CTCAAGGATCTTACCGCTGTTGAGATCCAGTTCGATGTAACCCACTCGTGCACCCAACTGATCTTCAGCA
TCTTTTACTTTCACCAGCGTTTCTGGGTGAGCAAAAACAGGAAGGCAAAATGCCGCAAAAAAGGGAAT
Features (pLannotate 1.2.2; 17 found; start..end, strand, type, name):
     31..94      -  promoter       AmpR promoter: bla
    121..139     +  promoter       T3 promoter: promoter for bacteriophage T3 RNA polymerase
    163..204     -  misc_feature   MCS (fragment): pBluescript multiple cloning site
    214..241     +  misc_feature   MCS (fragment): pBluescript multiple cloning site
    252..1199    +  CDS            iRFP713: iRFP713 is a basic (constitutively fluorescent) near ir fluorescent protein published in 2011, derived from Rhodopseudomonas palustris. It has low acid sensitivity. It requires the cofactor biliverdin for fluorescence.
   1212..1238    +  CDS            TDsmURFP (fragment): monomeric tandem dimer of a small ultra-red fluorescent protein derived from a cyanobacterial phycobiliprotein (Rodriguez et al., 2016)
   1299..2246    +  CDS            iRFP713: iRFP713 is a basic (constitutively fluorescent) near ir fluorescent protein published in 2011, derived from Rhodopseudomonas palustris. It has low acid sensitivity. It requires the cofactor biliverdin for fluorescence.
   2259..2285    +  CDS            TDsmURFP (fragment): monomeric tandem dimer of a small ultra-red fluorescent protein derived from a cyanobacterial phycobiliprotein (Rodriguez et al., 2016)
   2375..2562    +  terminator     ADH1 terminator: S. cerevisiae ADH1; transcription terminator for the S. cerevisiae alcohol dehydrogenase 1 (ADH1) gene
   2637..2980    +  promoter       TEF promoter: Ashbya gossypii TEF promoter
   2999..3787    +  CDS            URA3: PYRF_YEAST - Experimental evidence at protein level: Swiss-Prot protein existence level 1. From Saccharomyces cerevisiae (strain ATCC 204508 / S288c) (Baker's yeast).
   3799..3996    +  terminator     TEF terminator: Ashbya gossypii TEF terminator
   4020..4053    -  protein_bind   loxP: Cre-mediated recombination occurs in the 8-bp core sequence (GCATACAT). Cre recombinase
   4054..4070    +  promoter       T7 promoter (fragment): promoter for bacteriophage T7 RNA polymerase
   4098..4116    -  promoter       T7 promoter: promoter for bacteriophage T7 RNA polymerase
   4149..4737    -  rep_origin     ori: high-copy-number ColE1/pMB1/pBR322/pUC origin of replication
   4908..30      -  CDS            AmpR (across the origin): β-lactamase; bla; confers resistance to ampicillin, carbenicillin, and related antibiotics
