[The description below was written by a language model from this plasmid's Addgene catalogue record and pLannotate feature annotations shown in this document.]
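Description:
GTU-ir is a budding-yeast gene tagging plasmid of 5,738 bp, derived from the single-integration vector pSIVu and designed to fuse a tandem-dimer infrared fluorescent protein (tdiRFP) to the C terminus of endogenous proteins. It is maintained in E. coli through a high-copy ColE1/pUC-type origin and an ampicillin resistance gene (bla with its own promoter). The feature table shows no yeast replication origin or centromere, consistent with a plasmid that serves as a source of a tagging cassette for chromosomal integration rather than as an episome.

The payload begins after a T3 promoter and fragments of the pBluescript multiple cloning site. It consists of two consecutive copies of iRFP713, a near-infrared fluorescent protein derived from a Rhodopseudomonas palustris bacteriophytochrome that needs biliverdin as a cofactor. Each copy is followed by a short stretch that the annotation software matched to a TDsmURFP fragment, most likely linker-type sequence rather than a functional second fluorophore. No promoter is annotated upstream of the tag, so expression of the fusion is expected to depend on the tagged gene's native promoter, with the S. cerevisiae ADH1 terminator closing the transcript.

Downstream sits the selection cassette, in which URA3 is driven by the Ashbya gossypii TEF promoter and terminator, allowing selection of integrants by uracil prototrophy. The catalogue lists the vector as Cre/Lox, which suggests the marker can be excised by Cre and reused. However, only one loxP site is annotated, just after the TEF terminator, so a second site is not confirmed by this table. The plasmid is one member of a family of tagging vectors with different markers and fluorophores, used for live imaging of proteins at native expression levels.
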