Addgene plasmid #81097: GTU-ir
Purpose: Gene Tagging vector URA/iRFP - Plasmid for tandem infrared RFP (tdiRFP) labeling of endogenous proteins with a URA selection marker, originating from pSIVu (ID:81089)
Depositing lab: Serge Pelet. Depositing organization: Universite de Lausanne (UNIL). Publication: New families of single integration vectors and gene tagging plasmids for genetic manipulations in budding yeast. Wosika V, Durandau E, Varidel C, Aymoz D, Schmitt M, Pelet S. Mol Genet Genomics. 2016 Dec;291(6):2231-2240. Epub 2016 Sep 16. 10.1007/s00438-016-1249-1 PubMed 27637489.
Backbone
  Vector backbone: pSIVu
  Total vector size (bp): 5738
  Vector type: Yeast Expression, Cre/Lox
  Selectable markers: URA3
Growth in bacteria
  Bacterial resistance: Ampicillin, 100 μg/mL
  Growth temperature: 37°C
  Growth strain: DH5alpha
  Copy number: High Copy
Gene/Insert
  Gene/Insert name: tdiRFP (alt name: tandem dimer infrared RFP)
  Insert size (bp): 2100
  Tag / fusion protein: tdiRFP (C terminal on backbone)
  Cloning method: Restriction Enzyme; 5′ cloning site SpeI (unknown if destroyed); 3′ cloning site XhoI (unknown if destroyed)
  Sequencing primers: 5′ T3
Terms and licenses: Academic/Nonprofit Terms; Industry Terms: Not Available to Industry
How to cite: GTU-ir was a gift from Serge Pelet (Addgene plasmid # 81097 ; http://n2t.net/addgene:81097 ; RRID:Addgene_81097)
