>Addgene plasmid #81097 | GTU-ir | depositor partial sequence | sequence record 154265 | forward tagging primer
GCGGCCGCTCTAGAACTA
