>Addgene plasmid #81097 | GTU-ir | depositor partial sequence | sequence record 154266 | reverse tagging primer
CGTTGCTGGCGTTTTTCCAT
