>Addgene plasmid #81097 | GTU-ir | depositor partial sequence | sequence record 154267 | iRFP 1
GCAGAGGGAAGCGTTGCCCGTCAACCCGACCTATTAACTTGCGATGATGAACCTATCCATATCCCCGGAG
CAATTCAACCTCACGGTCTATTGTTAGCCCTTGCTGCCGATATGACAATCGTTGCAGGTTCAGATAACCT
ACCGGAATTGACCGGGTTAGCCATTGGAGCCTTGATCGGCCGTTCAGCCGCAGATGTGTTCGATTCAGAA
ACACATAATAGACTGACCATCGCCTTGGCTGAACCAGGGGCCGCTGTTGGCGCTCCCATTACAGTTGGCT
TCACGATGAGAAAGGATGCTGGTTTTATTGGATCATGGCATCGTCATGATCAACTTATTTTCTTGGAATT
GGAACCTCCTCAAAGGGATGTTGCTGAACCTCAGGCTTTCTTTCGTCGTACTAATAGCGCTATTCGTAGA
CTTCAGGCTGCTGAAACATTGGAGAGCGCTTGCGCAGCAGCAGCTCAAGAAGTTAGAAAGATTACCGGTT
TTGACAGAGTAATGATATATAGATTTGCGTCCGATTTCTCTGGTGAAGTTATTGCGGAAGATAGATGTGC
CGAGGTAGAGTCAAAGTTGGGGTTACATTATCCTGCTTCAACGGTTCCAGCACAAGCAAGGCGTCTGTAC
ACAATAAACCCCGTAAGAATAATTCCAGACATCAACTACAGACCTGTCCCAGTAACTCCTGATCTGAACC
CTGTGACTGGTAGACCTATAGATTTATCTTTTGCAATTTTGAGATCAGTGTCACCGGTTCACTTGGAGTT
CATGAGAAATATTGGTATGCACGGAACCATGTCCATTTCTATACTGAGGGGCGAAAGGTTGTGGGGGCTG
ATTGTTTGCCATCATAGGACACCATATTATGTGGACTTAGACGGTAGGCAGGCGTGCGAGCTGGTCGCCC
AAGTTTTGGCTTGGCAGATTGGTGTCATGGAAGAG
