>Addgene plasmid #81097 | GTU-ir | depositor partial sequence | sequence record 154268 | iRFP 2
GCCGAAGGTAGCGTTGCACGTCAACCCGATCTACTAACATGCGATGATGAACCTATACATATTCCTGGGG
CTATTCAACCTCATGGTTTGTTATTGGCATTGGCAGCTGATATGACGATCGTTGCTGGAAGCGACAATTT
GCCGGAGTTAACTGGACTAGCCATCGGTGCTCTTATAGGTAGATCCGCTGCTGACGTTTTCGATTCAGAA
ACGCATAACAGGCTAACGATCGCTCTTGCTGAGCCTGGTGCAGCCGTTGGAGCACCCATCACCGTTGGTT
TTACTATGAGAAAGGATGCTGGTTTTATTGGTTCCTGGCATAGACATGACCAATTAATATTCTTAGAATT
GGAACCTCCCCAGAGGGATGTCGCGGAACCACAAGCATTTTTTAGAAGAACAAATTCAGCGATTAGAAGA
TTACAAGCAGCTGAAACACTTGAATCAGCATGTGCAGCAGCTGCACAGGAGGTAAGGAAGATTACGGGAT
TTGACAGAGTAATGATCTATAGATTTGCTAGTGACTTCAGTGGCGAAGTTATAGCTGAAGATAGATGTGC
GGAGGTTGAGAGTAAACTGGGTTTACATTATCCAGCTTCCACAGTTCCAGCGCAAGCAAGGAGATTATAC
ACTATAAACCCAGTAAGGATCATCCCAGACATTAACTACAGACCGGTCCCAGTAACTCCTGATTTAAACC
CAGTAACCGGTAGACCTATTGACTTGTCTTTCGCAATTTTAAGGTCTGTGTCCCCAGTCCATTTGGAGTT
TATGAGAAATATAGGGATGCATGGGACGATGTCAATTTCTATACTGCGTGGTGAGAGACTGTGGGGACTT
ATTGTTTGCCATCATAGAACTCCATATTATGTGGATCTGGACGGTAGACAGGCGTGTGAACTTGTGGCCC
AGGTGTTAGCTTGGCAGATCGGAGTTATGGAAGAG
