>Addgene plasmid #81097 | GTU-ir | addgene partial sequence | sequence record 164504 | AmpSeq-F 5'-ctcatgagcggatacatatttgaa-3'
AAATTAACCCTCACTAAAGGGGCATGCAACAAAAGCTGGGTACGGTACCGGGCCCCCCCTCGAGGTCGAC
GGTATCGATAAGCTTCTCAAGAACTGGCGGCCGCTCTAGAACTAGTGGATCCTCTAGAACTAATGGCAGA
GGGAAGCGTTGCCCGTCAACCCGACCTATTAACTTGCGATGATGAACCTATCCATATCCCCGGAGCAATT
CAACCTCACGGTCTATTGTTAGCCCTTGCTGCCGATATGACAATCGTTGCAGGTTCAGATAACCTACCGG
AATTGACCGGGTTAGCCATTGGAGCCTTGATCGGCCGTTCAGCCGCAGATGTGTTCGATTCAGAAACACA
TAATAGACTGACCATCGCCTTGGCTGAACCAGGGGCCGCTGTTGGCGCTCCCATTACAGTTGGCTTCACG
ATGAGAAAGGATGCTGGTTTTATTGGATCATGGCATCGTCATGATCAACTTATTTTCTTGGAATTGGAAC
CTCCTCAAAGGGATGTTGCTGAACCTCAGGCTTTCTTTCGTCGTACTAATAGCGCTATTCGTAGACTTCA
GGCTGCTGAAACATTGGAGAGCGCTTGCGCAGCAGCAGCTCAAGAAGTTAGAAAGATTACCGGTTTTGAC
AGAGTAATGATATATAGATTTGCGTCCGATTTCTCTGGTGAAGTTATTGCGGAAGATAGATGTGCCGAGG
TAGAGTCAAAGTTGGGGTTACATTATCCTGCTTCAACGGTTCCAGCACAAGCAAGGCGTCTGTACACAAT
AAACCCCGTAAGAATAATTCCAGACATCAACTACAGACCTGTCCCAGTAACTCCTGATCTGAACCCTGTG
ACTGGTAGACCTATAGATTTATCTTTTGCAATTTTGAGATCAGTGTCACCGGTTCACTTGGAGTTCATGA
GAAATATTGGTATGCACGGAACCATGTCCATTTCTATACTGA
