>Addgene plasmid #81097 | GTU-ir | addgene partial sequence | sequence record 164505 | Tef-promoter-F 5'-GGATACAGTTCTCACATCAC-3'
TCAACACTAATACCTATAGTGAGAGAGCAGAAACTCATGCCTCACCAGTAGCACAGCGATTATTTCGATT
AATGGAACTGAAGAAAACCAATTTATGTGCATCAATTGACGTTGATACCACTAAGGAGTTCCTTGAATTA
ATTGATAAATTAGGTCCTTATGTATGCTTAATCAAGACTCATATTGATATAATCAATGATTTTTCCTATG
AATCCACTATTGAACCATTATTAGAACTTTCACGTAAACATCAATTTATGATTTTTGAAGATAGAAAATT
TGCTGATATTGGTAATACCGTAAAGAAACAATATATTGGTGGAGTTTATAAAATTAGTAGTTGGGCAGAT
ATTACCAATGCTCATGGTGTCACTGGGAATGGAGTGGTTGAAGGATTAAAACAGGGAGCTAAAGAAACCA
CCACCAACCAAGAGCCAAGAGGGTTATTGATGTTAGCTGAATTATCATCAGTGGGATCATTAGCATACGG
AGAATATTCTCAAAAAACTGTTGAAATTGCTAAATCCGATAAGGAATTTGTTATTGGATTTATTGCCCAA
CGTGATATGGGTGGCCAAGAAGAAGGATTTGATTGGCTTATTATGACACCTGGAGTTGGATTAGATGATA
AAGGTGATGGATTAGGACAACAATATAGAACTGTTGATGAAGTTGTTAGCACTGGAACTGATATTATCAT
TGTTGGTAGAGGATTGTTTGGTAAAGGAAGAGATCCAGATATTGAAGGTAAAAGGTATAGAAATGCTGGT
TGGAATGCTTATTTGAAAAAGACTGGCCAATTATAATCAGTACTGACAATAAAAAGATTCTTGTTTTCAA
GAACTTGTCATTTGTATAGTTTTTTTATATTGTAGTTGTTCTATTTTAATCAAATGTTAGCGTGATTTAT
ATTTTTTTTCGCCTCGACATCATCTGCCCAGATGCGA
